>Addgene plasmid #99485 | pAP635-2 | addgene full sequence | sequence record 193117 | Addgene NGS Result
ACCTACACCGAACTGAGATACCTACAGCGTGAGCTATGAGAAAGCGCCACGCTTCCCGAAGGGAGAAAGG
CGGACAGGTATCCGGTAAGCGGCAGGGTCGGAACAGGAGAGCGCACGAGGGAGCTTCCAGGGGGAAACGC
CTGGTATCTTTATAGTCCTGTCGGGTTTCGCCACCTCTGACTTGAGCGTCGATTTTTGTGATGCTCGTCA
GGGGGGCGGAGCCTATGGAAAAACGCCAGCAACGCGGCCTTTTTACGGTTCCTGGCCTTTTGCTGGCCTT
TTGCTCACATGTTCTTTCCTGCGTTATCCCCTGATTCTGTGGATAACCGTATTACCGCCTTTGAGTGAGC
TGATACCGCTCGCCGCAGCCGAACGACCGAGCGCAGCGAGTCAGTGAGCGAGGAAGCGGAAGAGCGCCCA
ATACGCAAACCGCCTCTCCCCGCGCGTTGGCCGATTCATTAATGCAGCTGGCACGACAGGTTTCCCGACT
GGAAAGCGGGCAGTGAGCGCAACGCAATTAATGTGAGTTAGCTCACTCATTAGGCACCCCAGGCTTTACA
CTTTATGCTTCCGGCTCGTATGTTGTGTGGAATTGTGAGCGGATAACAATTTCACACAGGAAACAGCTAT
GACCATGATTACGCCAAGCTTGCATGCCTGCAGGTCGACTCTAGAGGATCCAGATCCTCTTCTGATATCA
GTTTTTGTTCTCCTTGGAAGTAGAGGTTCTCCTTGTCATCGTCATCCTTGTAATCGATATCATGATCTTT
ATAATCACCGTCATGGTCTTTGTAGTCCCAGACTTGGGATGGGAGTGGGGAGTAACGGGCGACGGCGTGC
TCGTAGAGCTTGACCTTGTTGTAGTCGGAGTCGTTTCCGAGGATCTCGATACGGTGGTCGACGAAGTGGG
CGTCTGGGAGTTGGACGACCTTCTTGGCCTTGTAGGTGGTCTTGAAGTCGCAGAGGTAGTGTCCTCCTCC
CTCGAGGAGGAGGGCCATGTTGATGTTTCCGACGAGGAGTCCGTCACGGACGTGGAGCTTCTCGGTGGAT
GGCTCCCACTTGAGGGTCTTCTTTTGCATGACTGGTCCGTTTGGTGGGAAGTTGGTTCCCTTGAAACGGA
CGTTTTGGAAGAAGCAGTCTCCCTCGAGGGAGATGTCGGAACGGATGGTGCAGATTCCCTTGTCCTCGAA
GGTCATGGTACGCTCCCAGGAGTATCCCTCTGGGAAGGATTGCTTGAAGTAGTCTGGGATGTCCTCTGGG
TACTTGGTGAAGACACGGTTTCCGTAGTGGACGGCGGTGGTGAGGATGTCGTAGGAGAATGGGAGTGGGG
CTCCCTCCTTGACGGTGAGGTTGGCGGTTTGGGTTCCCTCGTATGGCTTTCCCTTTCCCTCTCCCTCGAT
GACGAAGGCGTGTCCGTTGACGTTTCCCTCCATGTGGACCTTGACACGCATGTCCTCCTTGATGAGGTTG
ATTCCTGGGGTGTTCTTGTCGTCGTCGTCCTTGTAGTCGATGTCGTGGTCCTTGTAGTCTCCGTCGTGGT
CCTTGTAGTCACCCTGAAAATATAAATTTTCGAGGTCCTCCTCGGAGATGAGCTTTTGCTCGATCCCCGG
GTACCGAGCTCGAATTCACTGGCCGTCGTTTTACAACGTCGTGACTGGGAAAACCCTGGCGTTACCCAAC
TTAATCGCCTTGCAGCACATCCCCCTTTCGCCAGCTGGCGTAATAGCGAAGAGGCCCGCACCGATCGCCC
TTCCCAACAGTTGCGCAGCCTGAATGGCGAATGGCGCCTGATGCGGTATTTTCTCCTTACGCATCTGTGC
GGTATTTCACACCGCATATGGTGCACTCTCAGTACAATCTGCTCTGATGCCGCATAGTTAAGCCAGCCCC
GACACCCGCCAACACCCGCTGACGCGCCCTGACGGGCTTGTCTGCTCCCGGCATCCGCTTACAGACAAGC
TGTGACCGTCTCCGGGAGCTGCATGTGTCAGAGGTTTTCACCGTCATCACCGAAACGCGCGAGACGAAAG
GGCCTCGTGATACGCCTATTTTTATAGGTTAATGTCATGATAATAATGGTTTCTTAGACGTCAGGTGGCA
CTTTTCGGGGAAATGTGCGCGGAACCCCTATTTGTTTATTTTTCTAAATACATTCAAATATGTATCCGCT
CATGAGACAATAACCCTGATAAATGCTTCAATAATATTGAAAAAGGAAGAGTATGAGTATTCAACATTTC
CGTGTCGCCCTTATTCCCTTTTTTGCGGCATTTTGCCTTCCTGTTTTTGCTCACCCAGAAACGCTGGTGA
AAGTAAAAGATGCTGAAGATCAGTTGGGTGCACGAGTGGGTTACATCGAACTGGATCTCAACAGCGGTAA
GATCCTTGAGAGTTTTCGCCCCGAAGAACGTTTTCCAATGATGAGCACTTTTAAAGTTCTGCTATGTGGC
GCGGTATTATCCCGTATTGACGCCGGGCAAGAGCAACTCGGTCGCCGCATACACTATTCTCAGAATGACT
TGGTTGAGTACTCACCAGTCACAGAAAAGCATCTTACGGATGGCATGACAGTAAGAGAATTATGCAGTGC
TGCCATAACCATGAGTGATAACACTGCGGCCAACTTACTTCTGACAACGATCGGAGGACCGAAGGAGCTA
ACCGCTTTTTTGCACAACATGGGGGATCATGTAACTCGCCTTGATCGTTGGGAACCGGAGCTGAATGAAG
CCATACCAAACGACGAGCGTGACACCACGATGCCTGTAGCAATGGCAACAACGTTGCGCAAACTATTAAC
TGGCGAACTACTTACTCTAGCTTCCCGGCAACAATTAATAGACTGGATGGAGGCGGATAAAGTTGCAGGA
CCACTTCTGCGCTCGGCCCTTCCGGCTGGCTGGTTTATTGCTGATAAATCTGGAGCCGGTGAGCGTGGGT
CTCGCGGTATCATTGCAGCACTGGGGCCAGATGGTAAGCCCTCCCGTATCGTAGTTATCTACACGACGGG
GAGTCAGGCAACTATGGATGAACGAAATAGACAGATCGCTGAGATAGGTGCCTCACTGATTAAGCATTGG
TAACTGTCAGACCAAGTTTACTCATATATACTTTAGATTGATTTAAAACTTCATTTTTAATTTAAAAGGA
TCTAGGTGAAGATCCTTTTTGATAATCTCATGACCAAAATCCCTTAACGTGAGTTTTCGTTCCACTGAGC
GTCAGACCCCGTAGAAAAGATCAAAGGATCTTCTTGAGATCCTTTTTTTCTGCGCGTAATCTGCTGCTTG
CAAACAAAAAAACCACCGCTACCAGCGGTGGTTTGTTTGCCGGATCAAGAGCTACCAACTCTTTTTCCGA
AGGTAACTGGCTTCAGCAGAGCGCAGATACCAAATACTGTTCTTCTAGTGTAGCCGTAGTTAGGCCACCA
CTTCAAGAACTCTGTAGCACCGCCTACATACCTCGCTCTGCTAATCCTGTTACCAGTGGCTGCTGCCAGT
GGCGATAAGTCGTGTCTTACCGGGTTGGACTCAAGACGATAGTTACCGGATAAGGCGCAGCGGTCGGGCT
GAACGGGGGGTTCGTGCACACAGCCCAGCTTGGAGCGAACG
Features (pLannotate 1.2.2; 15 found; start..end, strand, type, name):
    414..506     +  CDS            lacI (fragment): lac repressor; lacI; The lac repressor binds to the lac operator to inhibit transcription in E. coli. This inhibition can be relieved by adding lactose or isopropyl-β-D-thiogalactopyranoside (IPTG).
    519..540     +  protein_bind   CAP binding site: CAP binding activates transcription in the presence of cAMP. E. coli catabolite activator protein
    555..585     +  promoter       lac promoter: promoter for the E. coli lac operon
    593..609     +  protein_bind   lac operator: The lac repressor binds to the lac operator to inhibit transcription in E. coli. This inhibition can be relieved by adding lactose or isopropyl-β-D-thiogalactopyranoside (IPTG). lac repressor encoded by lacI
    646..681     -  misc_feature   MCS (fragment): pUC18/19 multiple cloning site
    732..797     -  CDS            3xFLAG: three tandem FLAG® epitope tags, followed by an enterokinase cleavage site
    798..1484    -  CDS            Dendra2: Dendra2 is a photoconvertible green fluorescent protein published in 2006, derived from Dendronephthya sp.. It has high acid sensitivity.
   1485..1505    -  CDS            FLAG (fragment): FLAG® epitope tag, followed by an enterokinase cleavage site
   1602..1627    -  misc_feature   MCS (fragment): pUC18/19 multiple cloning site
   1624..1781    +  CDS            lacZα (fragment): LacZα fragment of β-galactosidase; lacZ fragment
   1787..1886    -  misc_feature   bom (fragment): basis of mobility region from pBR322
   1988..2023    -  CDS            rop (fragment): Rop protein, which maintains plasmids at low copy number; rop
   2118..2222    +  promoter       AmpR promoter: bla
   2223..3083    +  CDS            AmpR: β-lactamase; bla; confers resistance to ampicillin, carbenicillin, and related antibiotics
   3254..231     +  rep_origin     ori (across the origin): high-copy-number ColE1/pMB1/pBR322/pUC origin of replication
