[The description below was written by a language model from this plasmid's Addgene catalogue record and pLannotate feature annotations shown in this document.]
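Description:
pAP635-2 is a small (about 3.6 kb) pUC19-based plasmid that carries a composite tagging cassette, Myc::TEV::3XFlag::Dendra2::3XFlag::TEV::Myc, intended for work in C. elegans. It is propagated in E. coli as a high-copy plasmid through the pUC-type ColE1/pMB1 origin and is selected with ampicillin via the β-lactamase gene under its own promoter. The remaining annotated backbone elements are typical pUC remnants: the CAP binding site, lac promoter and lac operator, fragments of lacI, lacZα, bom and rop, and the two halves of the multiple cloning site that flank the insert. The cassette was introduced by ligation-independent cloning.

The insert lies in reverse orientation relative to the lac promoter, so although the catalogue lists the vector type as bacterial expression, no promoter is annotated that would drive the cassette, and the plasmid looks more like a sequence source than an expression construct. At its centre is Dendra2, a green-to-red photoconvertible fluorescent protein. According to the insert name it is flanked symmetrically on each side by a 3xFLAG epitope, a TEV protease cleavage site and a Myc epitope. The automated annotation detects Dendra2, a full 3xFLAG on one side and only a FLAG fragment on the other. It does not call the Myc or TEV elements, probably because they are short or recoded, so these rest on the catalogue description alone.

The associated publication concerns CRISPR-Cas9 genome editing in C. elegans with linear repair templates. This suggests the plasmid serves as a PCR template for generating Dendra2 knock-in donors to tag endogenous loci, allowing imaging, photoconversion and epitope-based detection or purification. The record does not state this use explicitly.
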