Addgene plasmid #99485: pAP635-2
Purpose: Myc::TEV::3XFlag::Dendra2::3XFlag::TEV::Myc
Depositing lab: Geraldine Seydoux. Depositing organization: Johns Hopkins University and School of Medicine. Publication: Precision genome editing using CRISPR-Cas9 and linear repair templates in C. elegans. Paix A, Folkmann A, Seydoux G. Methods. 2017 May 15;121-122:86-93. doi: 10.1016/j.ymeth.2017.03.023. Epub 2017 Apr 7. PubMed 28392263.
Backbone
  Vector backbone: pUC19
  Vector type: Bacterial Expression
Growth in bacteria
  Bacterial resistance: Ampicillin, 100 μg/mL
  Growth temperature: 37°C
  Growth strain: DH5alpha
  Copy number: High Copy
Gene/Insert
  Gene/Insert name: Myc::TEV::3XFlag::Dendra2::3XFlag::TEV::Myc
  Species: C. elegans (nematode)
  Cloning method: Ligation Independent Cloning
  Sequencing primers: 5′ M13pUC-Fwd; 3′ M13pUC-Rev
Terms and licenses: Academic/Nonprofit Terms; Industry Terms: Not Available to Industry
How to cite: pAP635-2 was a gift from Geraldine Seydoux (Addgene plasmid # 99485 ; http://n2t.net/addgene:99485 ; RRID:Addgene_99485)
