>Addgene plasmid #99485 | pAP635-2 | depositor partial sequence | sequence record 182234 | Insert + 15bp up/downstream in Plasmid. See for details the File S1 from Paix et al, Methods 2017
CGGTACCCGGGGATCGAGCAAAAGCTCATCTCCGAGGAGGACCTCGAAAATTTATATTTTCAGGGTGACT
ACAAGGACCACGACGGAGACTACAAGGACCACGACATCGACTACAAGGACGACGACGACAAGAACACCCC
AGGAATCAACCTCATCAAGGAGGACATGCGTGTCAAGGTCCACATGGAGGGAAACGTCAACGGACACGCC
TTCGTCATCGAGGGAGAGGGAAAGGGAAAGCCATACGAGGGAACCCAAACCGCCAACCTCACCGTCAAGG
AGGGAGCCCCACTCCCATTCTCCTACGACATCCTCACCACCGCCGTCCACTACGGAAACCGTGTCTTCAC
CAAGTACCCAGAGGACATCCCAGACTACTTCAAGCAATCCTTCCCAGAGGGATACTCCTGGGAGCGTACC
ATGACCTTCGAGGACAAGGGAATCTGCACCATCCGTTCCGACATCTCCCTCGAGGGAGACTGCTTCTTCC
AAAACGTCCGTTTCAAGGGAACCAACTTCCCACCAAACGGACCAGTCATGCAAAAGAAGACCCTCAAGTG
GGAGCCATCCACCGAGAAGCTCCACGTCCGTGACGGACTCCTCGTCGGAAACATCAACATGGCCCTCCTC
CTCGAGGGAGGAGGACACTACCTCTGCGACTTCAAGACCACCTACAAGGCCAAGAAGGTCGTCCAACTCC
CAGACGCCCACTTCGTCGACCACCGTATCGAGATCCTCGGAAACGACTCCGACTACAACAAGGTCAAGCT
CTACGAGCACGCCGTCGCCCGTTACTCCCCACTCCCATCCCAAGTCTGGGACTACAAAGACCATGACGGT
GATTATAAAGATCATGATATCGATTACAAGGATGACGATGACAAGGAGAACCTCTACTTCCAAGGAGAAC
AAAAACTGATATCAGAAGAGGATCTGGATCCTCTAGAGTCG
